>Addgene plasmid #154012 | pMG023 MBP-Axin 384-518-His (miniAxin) | depositor full sequence | sequence record 298401 | pMG023 MBP-Axin 384-518-His (miniAxin) sequence 7121 bps
CCGACACCATCGAATGGTGCAAAACCTTTCGCGGTATGGCATGATAGCGCCCGGAAGAGAGTCAATTCAG
GGTGGTGAATGTGAAACCAGTAACGTTATACGATGTCGCAGAGTATGCCGGTGTCTCTTATCAGACCGTT
TCCCGCGTGGTGAACCAGGCCAGCCACGTTTCTGCGAAAACGCGGGAAAAAGTGGAAGCGGCGATGGCGG
AGCTGAATTACATTCCCAACCGCGTGGCACAACAACTGGCGGGCAAACAGTCGTTGCTGATTGGCGTTGC
CACCTCCAGTCTGGCCCTGCACGCGCCGTCGCAAATTGTCGCGGCGATTAAATCTCGCGCCGATCAACTG
GGTGCCAGCGTGGTGGTGTCGATGGTAGAACGAAGCGGCGTCGAAGCCTGTAAAGCGGCGGTGCACAATC
TTCTCGCGCAACGCGTCAGTGGGCTGATCATTAACTATCCGCTGGATGACCAGGATGCCATTGCTGTGGA
AGCTGCCTGCACTAATGTTCCGGCGTTATTTCTTGATGTCTCTGACCAGACACCCATCAACAGTATTATT
TTCTCCCATGAAGACGGTACGCGACTGGGCGTGGAGCATCTGGTCGCATTGGGTCACCAGCAAATCGCGC
TGTTAGCGGGCCCATTAAGTTCTGTCTCGGCGCGTCTGCGTCTGGCTGGCTGGCATAAATATCTCACTCG
CAATCAAATTCAGCCGATAGCGGAACGGGAAGGCGACTGGAGTGCCATGTCCGGTTTTCAACAAACCATG
CAAATGCTGAATGAGGGCATCGTTCCCACTGCGATGCTGGTTGCCAACGATCAGATGGCGCTGGGCGCAA
TGCGCGCCATTACCGAGTCCGGGCTGCGCGTTGGTGCGGATATCTCGGTAGTGGGATACGACGATACCGA
AGACAGCTCATGTTATATCCCGCCGTTAACCACCATCAAACAGGATTTTCGCCTGCTGGGGCAAACCAGC
GTGGACCGCTTGCTGCAACTCTCTCAGGGCCAGGCGGTGAAGGGCAATCAGCTGTTGCCCGTCTCACTGG
TGAAAAGAAAAACCACCCTGGCGCCCAATACGCAAACCGCCTCTCCCCGCGCGTTGGCCGATTCATTAAT
GCAGCTGGCACGACAGGTTTCCCGACTGGAAAGCGGGCAGTGAGCGCAACGCAATTAATGTAAGTTAGCT
CACTCATTAGGCACAATTCTCATGTTTGACAGCTTATCATCGACTGCACGGTGCACCAATGCTTCTGGCG
TCAGGCAGCCATCGGAAGCTGTGGTATGGCTGTGCAGGTCGTAAATCACTGCATAATTCGTGTCGCTCAA
GGCGCACTCCCGTTCTGGATAATGTTTTTTGCGCCGACATCATAACGGTTCTGGCAAATATTCTGAAATG
AGCTGTTGACAATTAATCATCGGCTCGTATAATGTGTGGAATTGTGAGCGGATAACAATTTCACACAGGA
AACAGCCAGTCCGTTTAGGTGTTTTCACGAGCACTTCACCAACAAGGACCATAGATTATGAAAATCGAAG
AAGGTAAACTGGTAATCTGGATTAACGGCGATAAAGGCTATAACGGTCTCGCTGAAGTCGGTAAGAAATT
CGAGAAAGATACCGGAATTAAAGTCACCGTTGAGCATCCGGATAAACTGGAAGAGAAATTCCCACAGGTT
GCGGCAACTGGCGATGGCCCTGACATTATCTTCTGGGCACACGACCGCTTTGGTGGCTACGCTCAATCTG
GCCTGTTGGCTGAAATCACCCCGGACAAAGCGTTCCAGGACAAGCTGTATCCGTTTACCTGGGATGCCGT
ACGTTACAACGGCAAGCTGATTGCTTACCCGATCGCTGTTGAAGCGTTATCGCTGATTTATAACAAAGAT
CTGCTGCCGAACCCGCCAAAAACCTGGGAAGAGATCCCGGCGCTGGATAAAGAACTGAAAGCGAAAGGTA
AGAGCGCGCTGATGTTCAACCTGCAAGAACCGTACTTCACCTGGCCGCTGATTGCTGCTGACGGGGGTTA
TGCGTTCAAGTATGAAAACGGCAAGTACGACATTAAAGACGTGGGCGTGGATAACGCTGGCGCGAAAGCG
GGTCTGACCTTCCTGGTTGACCTGATTAAAAACAAACACATGAATGCAGACACCGATTACTCCATCGCAG
AAGCTGCCTTTAATAAAGGCGAAACAGCGATGACCATCAACGGCCCGTGGGCATGGTCCAACATCGACAC
CAGCAAAGTGAATTATGGTGTAACGGTACTGCCGACCTTCAAGGGTCAACCATCCAAACCGTTCGTTGGC
GTGCTGAGCGCAGGTATTAACGCCGCCAGTCCGAACAAAGAGCTGGCAAAAGAGTTCCTCGAAAACTATC
TGCTGACTGATGAAGGTCTGGAAGCGGTTAATAAAGACAAACCGCTGGGTGCCGTAGCGCTGAAGTCTTA
CGAGGAAGAGTTGGCGAAAGATCCACGTATTGCCGCCACCATGGAAAACGCCCAGAAAGGTGAAATCATG
CCGAACATCCCGCAGATGTCCGCTTTCTGGTATGCCGTGCGTACTGCGGTGATCAACGCCGCCAGCGGTC
GTCAGACTGTCGATGAAGCCCTGAAAGACGCGCAGACTAATTCGAGCTCGAACAACAACAACAATAACAA
TAACAACAACCTCGGGATCGAGGGAAGGATTTCAACTAGTGGATCTGGTGGTGGTGGCGGTTCCATGAGC
GAGAATCTTTATTTTCAGGGATCCGAGCCTCAGAAGTTCGCGGAGGAGCTCATCCACCGCCTGGAGGCTG
TGCAGCGCACGCGGGAGGCCGAGGAGAAGCTGGAGGAGCGGCTGAAGCGCGTGCGCATGGAGGAGGAAGG
TGAGGACGGCGATCCATCGTCAGGGCCCCCAGGGCCGTGTCACAAGCTGCCTCCCGCCCCCGCTTGGCAC
CACTTCCCGCCCCGCTGTGTGGACATGGGCTGTGCCGGGCTCCGGGATGCACACGAGGAGAACCCTGAGA
GCATCCTGGACGAGCACGTACAGCGTGTGCTGAGGACACCTGGCCGCCAGTCGCCTGGGCCTGGCCATCG
CTCCCCGGACAGTGGGCACGTGGCCAAGATGCCAGTGGCACTGGGGGGTGCCGCCTCGGGGCACGGGAAG
CACGTACCCAGCGGCCGCCACCATCACCACCACCACTAGGGGCCGCACTCGAGAAGCTTGGCACTGGCCG
TCGTTTTACAACGTCGTGACTGGGAAAACCCTGGCGTTACCCAACTTAATCGCCTTGCAGCACATCCCCC
TTTCGCCAGCTGGCGTAATAGCGAAGAGGCCCGCACCGATCGCCCTTCCCAACAGTTGCGCAGCCTGAAT
GGCGAATGGCAGCTTGGCTGTTTTGGCGGATGAGATAAGATTTTCAGCCTGATACAGATTAAATCAGAAC
GCAGAAGCGGTCTGATAAAACAGAATTTGCCTGGCGGCAGTAGCGCGGTGGTCCCACCTGACCCCATGCC
GAACTCAGAAGTGAAACGCCGTAGCGCCGATGGTAGTGTGGGGTCTCCCCATGCGAGAGTAGGGAACTGC
CAGGCATCAAATAAAACGAAAGGCTCAGTCGAAAGACTGGGCCTTTCGTTTTATCTGTTGTTTGTCGGTG
AACGCTCTCCTGAGTAGGACAAATCCGCCGGGAGCGGATTTGAACGTTGCGAAGCAACGGCCCGGAGGGT
GGCGGGCAGGACGCCCGCCATAAACTGCCAGGCATCAAATTAAGCAGAAGGCCATCCTGACGGATGGCCT
TTTTGCGTTTCTACAAACTCTTTTTGTTTATTTTTCTAAATACATTCAAATATGTATCCGCTCATGAGAC
AATAACCCTGATAAATGCTTCAATAATATTGAAAAAGGAAGAGTATGAGTATTCAACATTTCCGTGTCGC
CCTTATTCCCTTTTTTGCGGCATTTTGCCTTCCTGTTTTTGCTCACCCAGAAACGCTGGTGAAAGTAAAA
GATGCTGAAGATCAGTTGGGTGCACGAGTGGGTTACATCGAACTGGATCTCAACAGCGGTAAGATCCTTG
AGAGTTTTCGCCCCGAAGAACGTTCTCCAATGATGAGCACTTTTAAAGTTCTGCTATGTGGCGCGGTATT
ATCCCGTGTTGACGCCGGGCAAGAGCAACTCGGTCGCCGCATACACTATTCTCAGAATGACTTGGTTGAG
TACTCACCAGTCACAGAAAAGCATCTTACGGATGGCATGACAGTAAGAGAATTATGCAGTGCTGCCATAA
CCATGAGTGATAACACTGCGGCCAACTTACTTCTGACAACGATCGGAGGACCGAAGGAGCTAACCGCTTT
TTTGCACAACATGGGGGATCATGTAACTCGCCTTGATCGTTGGGAACCGGAGCTGAATGAAGCCATACCA
AACGACGAGCGTGACACCACGATGCCTGTAGCAATGGCAACAACGTTGCGCAAACTATTAACTGGCGAAC
TACTTACTCTAGCTTCCCGGCAACAATTAATAGACTGGATGGAGGCGGATAAAGTTGCAGGACCACTTCT
GCGCTCGGCCCTTCCGGCTGGCTGGTTTATTGCTGATAAATCTGGAGCCGGTGAGCGTGGGTCTCGCGGT
ATCATTGCAGCACTGGGGCCAGATGGTAAGCCCTCCCGTATCGTAGTTATCTACACGACGGGGAGTCAGG
CAACTATGGATGAACGAAATAGACAGATCGCTGAGATAGGTGCCTCACTGATTAAGCATTGGTAACTGTC
AGACCAAGTTTACTCATATATACTTTAGATTGATT
[38 nt withheld, positions 4796-4833]
A
[37 nt withheld, positions 4835-4871]
ATTTTGTTAAAATTCGCGTTAAATTTTTGTTAAATCAGCTCATTTTTTAACCAATAGGCCGAAATCGGCA
AAATCCCTTATAAATCAAAAGAATAGCCCGAGATAGGGT
[37 nt withheld, positions 4981-5017]
AAAGAACGTGGACTCCAACGTCAAAGG
[141 nt withheld, positions 5045-5185]
G
[125 nt withheld, positions 5187-5311]
AAAGGATCTAGGTGAAGATCCTTTTTGATAATCTCATGACCAAAATCCCTTAACGTGAGTTTTCGTTCCA
CTGAGCGTCAGACCCCGTAGAAAAGATCAAAGGATCTTCTTGAGATCCTTTTTTTCTGCGCGTAATCTGC
TGCTTGCAAACAAAAAAACCACCGCTACCAGCGGTGGTTTGTTTGCCGGATCAAGAGCTACCAACTCTTT
TTCCGAAGGTAACTGGCTTCAGCAGAGCGCAGATACCAAATACTGTCCTTCTAGTGTAGCCGTAGTTAGG
CCACCACTTCAAGAACTCTGTAGCACCGCCTACATACCTCGCTCTGCTAATCCTGTTACCAGTGGCTGCT
GCCAGTGGCGATAAGTCGTGTCTTACCGGGTTGGACTCAAGACGATAGTTACCGGATAAGGCGCAGCGGT
CGGGCTGAACGGGGGGTTCGTGCACACAGCCCAGCTTGGAGCGAACGACCTACACCGAACTGAGATACCT
ACAGCGTGAGCTATGAGAAAGCGCCACGCTTCCCGAAGGGAGAAAGGCGGACAGGTATCCGGTAAGCGGC
AGGGTCGGAACAGGAGAGCGCACGAGGGAGCTTCCAGGGGGAAACGCCTGGTATCTTTATAGTCCTGTCG
GGTTTCGCCACCTCTGACTTGAGCGTCGATTTTTGTGATGCTCGTCAGGGGGGCGGAGCCTATGGAAAAA
CGCCAGCAACGCGGCCTTTTTACGGTTCCTGGCCTTTTGCTGGCCTTTTGCTCACATGTTCTTTCCTGCG
TTATCCCCTGATTCTGTGGATAACCGTATTACCGCCTTTGAGTGAGCTGATACCGCTCGCCGCAGCCGAA
CGACCGAGCGCAGCGAGTCAGTGAGCGAGGAAGCGGAAGAGCGCCTGATGCGGTATTTTCTCCTTACGCA
TCTGTGCGGTATTTCACACCGCATATGGTGCACTCTCAGTACAATCTGCTCTGATGCCGCATAGTTAAGC
CAGTATACACTCCGCTATCGCTACGTGACTGGGTCATGGCTGCGCCCCGACACCCGCCAACACCCGCTGA
CGCGCCCTGACGGGCTTGTCTGCTCCCGGCATCCGCTTACAGACAAGCTGTGACCGTCTCCGGGAGCTGC
ATGTGTCAGAGGTTTTCACCGTCATCACCGAAACGCGCGAGGCAGCTGCGGTAAAGCTCATCAGCGTGGT
CGTGCAGCGATTCACAGATGTCTGCCTGTTCATCCGCGTCCAGCTCGTTGAGTTTCTCCAGAAGCGTTAA
TGTCTGGCTTCTGATAAAGCGGGCCATGTTAAGGGCGGTTTTTTCCTGTTTGGTCACTGATGCCTCCGTG
TAAGGGGGATTTCTGTTCATGGGGGTAATGATACCGATGAAACGAGAGAGGATGCTCACGATACGGGTTA
CTGATGATGAACATGCCCGGTTACTGGAACGTTGTGAGGGTAAACAACTGGCGGTATGGATGCGGCGGGA
CCAGAGAAAAATCACTCAGGGTCAATGCCAGCGCTTCGTTAATACAGATGTAGGTGTTCCACAGGGTAGC
CAGCAGCATCCTGCGATGCAGATCCGGAACATAATGGTGCAGGGCGCTGACTTCCGCGTTTCCAGACTTT
ACGAAACACGGAAACCGAAGACCATTCATGTTGTTGCTCAGGTCGCAGACGTTTTGCAGCAGCAGTCGCT
TCACGTTCGCTCGCGTATCGGTGATTCATTCTGCTAACCAGTAAGGCAACCCCGCCAGCCTAGCCGGGTC
CTCAACGACAGGAGCACGATCATGCGCACCCGTGGCCAGGACCCAACGCTGCCCGAAATT
Features (pLannotate 1.2.2; 20 found; start..end, strand, type, name):
      3..80      +  promoter       lacIq promoter: lacI (mutant); In the lacIq allele, a single base change in the promoter boosts expression of the lacI gene about 10-fold.
     81..1163    +  CDS            lacI: lac repressor; lacI; The lac repressor binds to the lac operator to inhibit transcription in E. coli. This inhibition can be relieved by adding lactose or isopropyl-β-D-thiogalactopyranoside (IPTG).
   1176..1197    +  protein_bind   CAP binding site: CAP binding activates transcription in the presence of cAMP. E. coli catabolite activator protein
   1216..1233    +  promoter       tet promoter (fragment): E. coli promoter for tetracycline efflux protein gene
   1406..1434    +  promoter       tac promoter: strong E. coli promoter; hybrid between the trp and lac UV5 promoters
   1442..1458    +  protein_bind   lac operator: The lac repressor binds to the lac operator to inhibit transcription in E. coli. This inhibition can be relieved by adding lactose or isopropyl-β-D-thiogalactopyranoside (IPTG). lac repressor encoded by lacI
   1528..2628    +  CDS            MBP: maltose binding protein from E. coli; malE (mutated); This version of the gene does not encode a signal sequence, so MBP will remain in the cytosol.
   2730..2750    +  CDS            capTEV™ (fragment): composite tag for in vivo biotinylation, TEV protease cleavage, and 6xHis tagging
   2755..3159    +  CDS            AXIN1 (fragment): AXIN1_HUMAN - Also known as AXIN. Experimental evidence at protein level: Swiss-Prot protein existence level 1. Component of the beta-catenin destruction complex required for regulating CTNNB1 levels through phosphorylation and ubiquitination, and modulating Wnt-signaling (PubMed:12192039, PubMed:27098453). Controls dorsoventral patterning via two opposing effects; down-regulates CTNNB1 to inhibit the Wnt signaling pathway and ventralize embryos, but also dorsalizes embryos by activating a Wnt- independent JNK signaling pathway (PubMed:12192039). In Wnt signaling, probably facilitates the phos
   3212..3366    +  CDS            lacZα (fragment): LacZα fragment of β-galactosidase; lacZ fragment
   3459..3574    +  ncRNA          5S rRNA: Accession: RF00001 - 5S ribosomal RNA
   3578..3664    +  terminator     rrnB T1 terminator: Escherichia coli rrnB; transcription terminator T1 from the E. coli rrnB gene
   3756..3783    +  terminator     rrnB T2 terminator: transcription terminator T2 from the E. coli rrnB gene
   3803..3894    +  promoter       AmpR promoter: bla
   3895..4755    +  CDS            AmpR: β-lactamase; bla; confers resistance to ampicillin, carbenicillin, and related antibiotics
   4797..5310    -  rep_origin     M13 ori (sequence partly withheld): M13 bacteriophage origin of replication; arrow indicates direction of (+) strand synthesis
   5421..6009    +  rep_origin     ori: high-copy-number ColE1/pMB1/pBR322/pUC origin of replication
   6195..6335    -  misc_feature   bom: basis of mobility region from pBR322
   6437..6628    -  CDS            rop: Rop protein, which maintains plasmids at low copy number; rop
   6645..7025    +  CDS            YPB1_ECOLX: Protein predicted: Swiss-Prot protein existence level 4. From Escherichia coli.
