>Addgene plasmid #154012 | pMG023 MBP-Axin 384-518-His (miniAxin) | addgene full sequence | sequence record 308818 | Addgene NGS Result
GACACCATCGAATGGTGCAAAACCTTTCGCGGTATGGCATGATAGCGCCCGGAAGAGAGTCAATTCAGGG
TGGTGAATGTGAAACCAGTAACGTTATACGATGTCGCAGAGTATGCCGGTGTCTCTTATCAGACCGTTTC
CCGCGTGGTGAACCAGGCCAGCCACGTTTCTGCGAAAACGCGGGAAAAAGTGGAAGCGGCGATGGCGGAG
CTGAATTACATTCCCAACCGCGTGGCACAACAACTGGCGGGCAAACAGTCGTTGCTGATTGGCGTTGCCA
CCTCCAGTCTGGCCCTGCACGCGCCGTCGCAAATTGTCGCGGCGATTAAATCTCGCGCCGATCAACTGGG
TGCCAGCGTGGTGGTGTCGATGGTAGAACGAAGCGGCGTCGAAGCCTGTAAAGCGGCGGTGCACAATCTT
CTCGCGCAACGCGTCAGTGGGCTGATCATTAACTATCCGCTGGATGACCAGGATGCCATTGCTGTGGAAG
CTGCCTGCACTAATGTTCCGGCGTTATTTCTTGATGTCTCTGACCAGACACCCATCAACAGTATTATTTT
CTCCCATGAAGACGGTACGCGACTGGGCGTGGAGCATCTGGTCGCATTGGGTCACCAGCAAATCGCGCTG
TTAGCGGGCCCATTAAGTTCTGTCTCGGCGCGTCTGCGTCTGGCTGGCTGGCATAAATATCTCACTCGCA
ATCAAATTCAGCCGATAGCGGAACGGGAAGGCGACTGGAGTGCCATGTCCGGTTTTCAACAAACCATGCA
AATGCTGAATGAGGGCATCGTTCCCACTGCGATGCTGGTTGCCAACGATCAGATGGCGCTGGGCGCAATG
CGCGCCATTACCGAGTCCGGGCTGCGCGTTGGTGCGGATATCTCGGTAGTGGGATACGACGATACCGAAG
ACAGCTCATGTTATATCCCGCCGTTAACCACCATCAAACAGGATTTTCGCCTGCTGGGGCAAACCAGCGT
GGACCGCTTGCTGCAACTCTCTCAGGGCCAGGCGGTGAAGGGCAATCAGCTGTTGCCCGTCTCACTGGTG
AAAAGAAAAACCACCCTGGCGCCCAATACGCAAACCGCCTCTCCCCGCGCGTTGGCCGATTCATTAATGC
AGCTGGCACGACAGGTTTCCCGACTGGAAAGCGGGCAGTGAGCGCAACGCAATTAATGTAAGTTAGCTCA
CTCATTAGGCACAATTCTCATGTTTGACAGCTTATCATCGACTGCACGGTGCACCAATGCTTCTGGCGTC
AGGCAGCCATCGGAAGCTGTGGTATGGCTGTGCAGGTCGTAAATCACTGCATAATTCGTGTCGCTCAAGG
CGCACTCCCGTTCTGGATAATGTTTTTTGCGCCGACATCATAACGGTTCTGGCAAATATTCTGAAATGAG
CTGTTGACAATTAATCATCGGCTCGTATAATGTGTGGAATTGTGAGCGGATAACAATTTCACACAGGAAA
CAGCCAGTCCGTTTAGGTGTTTTCACGAGCACTTCACCAACAAGGACCATAGATTATGAAAACTGAAGAA
GGTAAACTGGTAATCTGGATTAACGGCGATAAAGGCTATAACGGTCTCGCTGAAGTCGGTAAGAAATTCG
AGAAAGATACCGGAATTAAAGTCACCGTTGAGCATCCGGATAAACTGGAAGAGAAATTCCCACAGGTTGC
GGCAACTGGCGATGGCCCTGACATTATCTTCTGGGCACACGACCGCTTTGGTGGCTACGCTCAATCTGGC
CTGTTGGCTGAAATCACCCCGGACAAAGCGTTCCAGGACAAGCTGTATCCGTTTACCTGGGATGCCGTAC
GTTACAACGGCAAGCTGATTGCTTACCCGATCGCTGTTGAAGCGTTATCGCTGATTTATAACAAAGATCT
GCTGCCGAACCCGCCAAAAACCTGGGAAGAGATCCCGGCGCTGGATAAAGAACTGAAAGCGAAAGGTAAG
AGCGCGCTGATGTTCAACCTGCAAGAACCGTACTTCACCTGGCCGCTGATTGCTGCTGACGGGGGTTATG
CGTTCAAGTATGAAAACGGCAAGTACGACATTAAAGACGTGGGCGTGGATAACGCTGGCGCGAAAGCGGG
TCTGACCTTCCTGGTTGACCTGATTAAAAACAAACACATGAATGCAGACACCGATTACTCCATCGCAGAA
GCTGCCTTTAATAAAGGCGAAACAGCGATGACCATCAACGGCCCGTGGGCATGGTCCAACATCGACACCA
GCAAAGTGAATTATGGTGTAACGGTACTGCCGACCTTCAAGGGTCAACCATCCAAACCGTTCGTTGGCGT
GCTGAGCGCAGGTATTAACGCCGCCAGTCCGAACAAAGAGCTGGCAAAAGAGTTCCTCGAAAACTATCTG
CTGACTGATGAAGGTCTGGAAGCGGTTAATAAAGACAAACCGCTGGGTGCCGTAGCGCTGAAGTCTTACG
AGGAAGAGTTGGCGAAAGATCCACGTATTGCCGCCACCATGGAAAACGCCCAGAAAGGTGAAATCATGCC
GAACATCCCGCAGATGTCCGCTTTCTGGTATGCCGTGCGTACTGCGGTGATCAACGCCGCCAGCGGTCGT
CAGACTGTCGATGAAGCCCTGAAAGACGCGCAGACTAATTCGAGCTCGAACAACAACAACAATAACAATA
ACAACAACCTCGGGATCGAGGGAAGGATTTCAACTAGTGGATCTGGTGGTGGTGGCGGTTCCATGAGCGA
GAATCTTTATTTTCAGGGATCCGAGCCTCAGAAGTTCGCGGAGGAGCTCATCCACCGCCTGGAGGCTGTG
CAGCGCACGCGGGAGGCCGAGGAGAAGCTGGAGGAGCGGCTGAAGCGCGTGCGCATGGAGGAGGAAGGTG
AGGACGGCGATCCATCGTCAGGGCCCCCAGGGCCGTGTCACAAGCTGCCTCCCGCCCCCGCTTGGCACCA
CTTCCCGCCCCGCTGTGTGGACATGGGCTGTGCCGGGCTCCGGGATGCACACGAGGAGAACCCTGAGAGC
ATCCTGGACGAGCACGTACAGCGTGTGCTGAGGACACCTGGCCGCCAGTCGCCTGGGCCTGGCCATCGCT
CCCCGGACAGTGGGCACGTGGCCAAGATGCCAGTGGCACTGGGGGGTGCCGCCTCGGGGCACGGGAAGCA
CGTACCCAGCGGCCGCCACCATCACCACCACCACTAGGGGCCGCACTCGAGAAGCTTGGCACTGGCCGTC
GTTTTACAACGTCGTGACTGGGAAAACCCTGGCGTTACCCAACTTAATCGCCTTGCAGCACATCCCCCTT
TCGCCAGCTGGCGTAATAGCGAAGAGGCCCGCACCGATCGCCCTTCCCAACAGTTGCGCAGCCTGAATGG
CGAATGGCAGCTTGGCTGTTTTGGCGGATGAGATAAGATTTTCAGCCTGATACAGATTAAATCAGAACGC
AGAAGCGGTCTGATAAAACAGAATTTGCCTGGCGGCAGTAGCGCGGTGGTCCCACCTGACCCCATGCCGA
ACTCAGAAGTGAAACGCCGTAGCGCCGATGGTAGTGTGGGGTCTCCCCATGCGAGAGTAGGGAACTGCCA
GGCATCAAATAAAACGAAAGGCTCAGTCGAAAGACTGGGCCTTTCGTTTTATCTGTTGTTTGTCGGTGAA
CGCTCTCCTGAGTAGGACAAATCCGCCGGGAGCGGATTTGAACGTTGCGAAGCAACGGCCCGGAGGGTGG
CGGGCAGGACGCCCGCCATAAACTGCCAGGCATCAAATTAAGCAGAAGGCCATCCTGACGGATGGCCTTT
TTGCGTTTCTACAAACTCTTTTGTTTATTTTTCTAAATACATTCAAATATGTATCCGCTCATGAGACAAT
AACCCTGATAAATGCTTCAATAATATTGAAAAAGGAAGAGTATGAGTATTCAACATTTCCGTGTCGCCCT
TATTCCCTTTTTTGCGGCATTTTGCCTTCCTGTTTTTGCTCACCCAGAAACGCTGGTGAAAGTAAAAGAT
GCTGAAGATCAGTTGGGTGCACGAGTGGGTTACATCGAACTGGATCTCAACAGCGGTAAGATCCTTGAGA
GTTTTCGCCCCGAAGAACGTTTCCCAATGATGAGCACTTTTAAAGTTCTGCTATGTGGCGCGGTATTATC
CCGTGTTGACGCCGGGCAAGAGCAACTCGGTCGCCGCATACACTATTCTCAGAATGACTTGGTTGAGTAC
TCACCAGTCACAGAAAAGCATCTTACGGATGGCATGACAGTAAGAGAATTATGCAGTGCTGCCATAACCA
TGAGTGATAACACTGCGGCCAACTTACTTCTGACAACGATCGGAGGACCGAAGGAGCTAACCGCTTTTTT
GCACAACATGGGGGATCATGTAACTCGCCTTGATCGTTGGGAACCGGAGCTGAATGAAGCCATACCAAAC
GACGAGCGTGACACCACGATGCCTGTAGCAATGGCAACAACGTTGCGCAAACTATTAACTGGCGAACTAC
TTACTCTAGCTTCCCGGCAACAATTAATAGACTGGATGGAGGCGGATAAAGTTGCAGGACCACTTCTGCG
CTCGGCCCTTCCGGCTGGCTGGTTTATTGCTGATAAATCTGGAGCCGGTGAGCGTGGGTCTCGCGGTATC
ATTGCAGCACTGGGGCCAGATGGTAAGCCCTCCCGTATCGTAGTTATCTACACGACGGGGAGTCAGGCAA
CTATGGATGAACGAAATAGACAGATCGCTGAGATAGGTGCCTCACTGATTAAGCATTGGTAACTGTCAGA
CCAAGTTTACTCATATATACTTTAGATTGATT
[38 nt withheld, positions 4793-4830]
A
[37 nt withheld, positions 4832-4868]
ATTTTGTTAAAATTCGCGTTAAATTTTTGTTAAATCAGCTCATTTTTTAACCAATAGGCCGAAATCGGCA
AAATCCCTTATAAATCAAAAGAATAGCCCGAGATAGGGT
[37 nt withheld, positions 4978-5014]
AAAGAACGTGGACTCCAACGTCAAAGG
[141 nt withheld, positions 5042-5182]
G
[125 nt withheld, positions 5184-5308]
AAAGGATCTAGGTGAAGATCCTTTTTGATAATCTCATGACCAAAATCCCTTAACGTGAGTTTTCGTTCCA
CTGAGCGTCAGACCCCGTAGAAAAGATCAAAGGATCTTCTTGAGATCCTTTTTTTCTGCGCGTAATCTGC
TGCTTGCAAACAAAAAAACCACCGCTACCAGCGGTGGTTTGTTTGCCGGATCAAGAGCTACCAACTCTTT
TTCCGAAGGTAACTGGCTTCAGCAGAGCGCAGATACCAAATACTGTCCTTCTAGTGTAGCCGTAGTTAGG
CCACCACTTCAAGAACTCTGTAGCACCGCCTACATACCTCGCTCTGCTAATCCTGTTACCAGTGGCTGCT
GCCAGTGGCGATAAGTCGTGTCTTACCGGGTTGGACTCAAGACGATAGTTACCGGATAAGGCGCAGCGGT
CGGGCTGAACGGGGGGTTCGTGCACACAGCCCAGCTTGGAGCGAACGACCTACACCGAACTGAGATACCT
ACAGCGTGAGCTATGAGAAAGCGCCACGCTTCCCGAAGGGAGAAAGGCGGACAGGTATCCGGTAAGCGGC
AGGGTCGGAACAGGAGAGCGCACGAGGGAGCTTCCAGGGGGAAACGCCTGGTATCTTTATAGTCCTGTCG
GGTTTCGCCACCTCTGACTTGAGCGTCGATTTTTGTGATGCTCGTCAGGGGGGCGGAGCCTATGGAAAAA
CGCCAGCAACGCGGCCTTTTTACGGTTCCTGGCCTTTTGCTGGCCTTTTGCTCACATGTTCTTTCCTGCG
TTATCCCCTGATTCTGTGGATAACCGTATTACCGCCTTTGAGTGAGCTGATACCGCTCGCCGCAGCCGAA
CGACCGAGCGCAGCGAGTCAGTGAGCGAGGAAGCGGAAGAGCGCCTGATGCGGTATTTTCTCCTTACGCA
TCTGTGCGGTATTTCACACCGCATATGGTGCACTCTCAGTACAATCTGCTCTGATGCCGCATAGTTAAGC
CAGTATACACTCCGCTATCGCTACGTGACTGGGTCATGGCTGCGCCCCGACACCCGCCAACACCCGCTGA
CGCGCCCTGACGGGCTTGTCTGCTCCCGGCATCCGCTTACAGACAAGCTGTGACCGTCTCCGGGAGCTGC
ATGTGTCAGAGGTTTTCACCGTCATCACCGAAACGCGCGAGGCAGCTGCGGTAAAGCTCATCAGCGTGGT
CGTGCAGCGATTCACAGATGTCTGCCTGTTCATCCGCGTCCAGCTCGTTGAGTTTCTCCAGAAGCGTTAA
TGTCTGGCTTCTGATAAAGCGGGCCATGTTAAGGGCGGTTTTTTCCTGTTTGGTCACTGATGCCTCCGTG
TAATGGGGATTTCTGTTCATGGGGGTAATGATACCGATGAAACGAGAGAGGATGCTCACGATACGGGTTA
CTGATGATGAACATGCCCGGTTACTGGAACGTTGTGAGGGTAAACAACTGGCGGTATGGATGCGGCGGGA
CCAGAGAAAAATCACTCAGGGTCAATGCCAGCGCTTCGTTAATACAGATGTAGGTGTTCCACAGGGTAGC
CAGCAGCATCCTGCGATGCAGATCCGGAACATAATGGTGCAGGGCGCTGACTTCCGCGTTTCCAGACTTT
ACGAAACACGGAAACCGAAGACCATTCATGTTGTTGCTCAGGTCGCAGACGTTTTGCAGCAGCAGTCGCT
TCACGTTCGCTCGCGTATCGGTGATTCATTCTGCTAACCAGTAAGGCAACCCCGCCAGCCTAGCCGGGTC
CTCAACGACAGGAGCACGATCATGCGCACCCGTGGCCAGGACCCAACGCTGCCCGAAATTCC
Features (pLannotate 1.2.2; 20 found; start..end, strand, type, name):
      1..78      +  promoter       lacIq promoter: lacI (mutant); In the lacIq allele, a single base change in the promoter boosts expression of the lacI gene about 10-fold.
     79..1161    +  CDS            lacI: lac repressor; lacI; The lac repressor binds to the lac operator to inhibit transcription in E. coli. This inhibition can be relieved by adding lactose or isopropyl-β-D-thiogalactopyranoside (IPTG).
   1174..1195    +  protein_bind   CAP binding site: CAP binding activates transcription in the presence of cAMP. E. coli catabolite activator protein
   1214..1231    +  promoter       tet promoter (fragment): E. coli promoter for tetracycline efflux protein gene
   1404..1432    +  promoter       tac promoter: strong E. coli promoter; hybrid between the trp and lac UV5 promoters
   1440..1456    +  protein_bind   lac operator: The lac repressor binds to the lac operator to inhibit transcription in E. coli. This inhibition can be relieved by adding lactose or isopropyl-β-D-thiogalactopyranoside (IPTG). lac repressor encoded by lacI
   1526..2626    +  CDS            MBP: maltose binding protein from E. coli; malE (mutated); This version of the gene does not encode a signal sequence, so MBP will remain in the cytosol.
   2728..2748    +  CDS            capTEV™ (fragment): composite tag for in vivo biotinylation, TEV protease cleavage, and 6xHis tagging
   2753..3157    +  CDS            AXIN1 (fragment): AXIN1_HUMAN - Also known as AXIN. Experimental evidence at protein level: Swiss-Prot protein existence level 1. Component of the beta-catenin destruction complex required for regulating CTNNB1 levels through phosphorylation and ubiquitination, and modulating Wnt-signaling (PubMed:12192039, PubMed:27098453). Controls dorsoventral patterning via two opposing effects; down-regulates CTNNB1 to inhibit the Wnt signaling pathway and ventralize embryos, but also dorsalizes embryos by activating a Wnt- independent JNK signaling pathway (PubMed:12192039). In Wnt signaling, probably facilitates the phos
   3210..3364    +  CDS            lacZα (fragment): LacZα fragment of β-galactosidase; lacZ fragment
   3457..3572    +  ncRNA          5S rRNA: Accession: RF00001 - 5S ribosomal RNA
   3576..3662    +  terminator     rrnB T1 terminator: Escherichia coli rrnB; transcription terminator T1 from the E. coli rrnB gene
   3754..3781    +  terminator     rrnB T2 terminator: transcription terminator T2 from the E. coli rrnB gene
   3800..3891    +  promoter       AmpR promoter: bla
   3892..4752    +  CDS            AmpR: β-lactamase; bla; confers resistance to ampicillin, carbenicillin, and related antibiotics
   4794..5307    -  rep_origin     M13 ori (sequence partly withheld): M13 bacteriophage origin of replication; arrow indicates direction of (+) strand synthesis
   5418..6006    +  rep_origin     ori: high-copy-number ColE1/pMB1/pBR322/pUC origin of replication
   6192..6332    -  misc_feature   bom: basis of mobility region from pBR322
   6434..6625    -  CDS            rop: Rop protein, which maintains plasmids at low copy number; rop
   6648..7022    +  CDS            YPB1_ECOLX (fragment): Protein predicted: Swiss-Prot protein existence level 4. From Escherichia coli.
