[The description below was written by a language model from this plasmid's Addgene catalogue record and pLannotate feature annotations shown in this document.]
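Description:
pMG023 MBP-Axin 384-518-His (miniAxin) is a bacterial expression plasmid of about 7.1 kb, built on pMBP-MG, a New England Biolabs MBP-fusion backbone modified to provide an N-terminal, TEV-cleavable maltose-binding protein tag and a C-terminal His6 tag. It replicates in E. coli from a ColE1/pMB1-type origin. The neighbouring rop gene and pBR322 bom region fit with the catalogue's low-copy designation. An M13 phage origin is also present, and selection is by ampicillin through the bla gene.

The payload is a 405 bp fragment of human AXIN1, inserted by Gibson cloning and described as a minimal scaffold fragment. The plasmid name and purpose give the boundaries as residues 384–518, whereas the mutation field lists 381–518. The 405 bp insert corresponds to 135 codons, which matches 384–518. Transcription comes from the tac promoter with a downstream lac operator. The plasmid also carries lacI under the lacIq promoter, so expression is repressed until induced with IPTG. The open reading frame begins with a signal-sequence-less MBP that stays in the cytosol, followed by a short segment annotated as a TEV protease site, and then the Axin fragment. The His6 tag is not separately annotated in the feature tables. A residual lacZα fragment and the rrnB T1/T2 terminators lie downstream.

The two sequence records (depositor and NGS) differ by a single nucleotide in length and show the same feature layout. The construct is intended for producing recombinant miniAxin in E. coli, with MBP and His tags available for affinity purification and optional removal of MBP by TEV cleavage. The associated publication concerns Axin's scaffold role in promoting signalling specificity within the Wnt pathway.
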