Addgene plasmid #154012: pMG023 MBP-Axin 384-518-His (miniAxin)
Purpose: Expresses MBP-Axin_384-518-His (human Axin minimal scaffold fragment as a fusion protein with MBP and His- tags) in E.coli
Depositing lab: Jesse Zalatan. Depositing organization: University of Washington. Publication: The Scaffold Protein Axin Promotes Signaling Specificity within the Wnt Pathway by Suppressing Competing Kinase Reactions. Gavagan M, Fagnan E, Speltz EB, Zalatan JG. Cell Syst. 2020 Jun 24;10(6):515-525.e5. doi: 10.1016/j.cels.2020.05.002. Epub 2020 Jun 17. PubMed 32553184.
Backbone
  Vector backbone: pMBP-MG
  Backbone manufacturer: New England Biolabs
  Backbone size w/o insert (bp): 6716
  Total vector size (bp): 7121
  Modifications to backbone: Modified to include an N-terminal TEV-cleavable MBP tag and a C-terminal His6 tag
  Vector type: Bacterial Expression
Growth in bacteria
  Bacterial resistance: Ampicillin, 100 μg/mL
  Growth temperature: 37°C
  Growth strain: DH5alpha
  Copy number: Low Copy
Gene/Insert
  Gene/Insert name: Axin1
  Species: H. sapiens (human)
  Insert size (bp): 405
  Mutation: 381-518 fragment
  GenBank ID: BC000251
  Entrez Gene: AXIN1 (a.k.a. AXIN, PPP1R49)
  Promoter: Tac
  Tag / fusion protein: MBP (N terminal on backbone); His6 (C terminal on backbone)
  Cloning method: Gibson Cloning
  Sequencing primers: 5′ MalE Forward GGTCGTCAGACTGTCGATGAAGCC; 3′ M13F Reverse TGTAAAACGACGGCCAGT
Terms and licenses: Academic/Nonprofit Terms; Industry Terms: Not Available to Industry
How to cite: pMG023 MBP-Axin 384-518-His (miniAxin) was a gift from Jesse Zalatan (Addgene plasmid # 154012 ; http://n2t.net/addgene:154012 ; RRID:Addgene_154012)
